Addgene plasmid #201909: FLAG-Bmp7
Purpose: in vitro transcription of RNA encoding FLAG-tagged Bmp7a
Depositing lab: Mary Mullins. Depositing organization: University of Pennsylvania. Publication: Bone morphogenetic protein heterodimers assemble heteromeric type I receptor complexes to pattern the dorsoventral axis. Little SC, Mullins MC. Nat Cell Biol. 2009 May;11(5):637-43. doi: 10.1038/ncb1870. Epub 2009 Apr 19. PubMed 19377468.
Backbone
  Vector backbone: pCS2
  Backbone size w/o insert (bp): 4000
Growth in bacteria
  Bacterial resistance: Ampicillin, 100 μg/mL
  Growth temperature: 37°C
  Growth strain: DH5alpha
  Copy number: Unknown
Gene/Insert
  Gene/Insert name: bmp7 (alt name: bmp7a)
  Species: D. rerio (zebrafish)
  Insert size (bp): 1344
  Entrez Gene: bmp7a (a.k.a. bmp7, fb83f09, wu:fb83f09)
  Promoter: SP6
  Tag / fusion protein: FLAG tag
  Cloning method: Unknown
  Sequencing primers: 5′ CMV
Terms and licenses: Academic/Nonprofit Terms; Industry Terms: Not Available to Industry
How to cite: FLAG-Bmp7 was a gift from Mary Mullins (Addgene plasmid # 201909 ; http://n2t.net/addgene:201909 ; RRID:Addgene_201909)
