[The description below was written by a language model from this plasmid's Addgene catalogue record and pLannotate feature annotations shown in this document.]
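Description:
FLAG-Bmp7 is a pCS2-based expression and in vitro transcription plasmid carrying the zebrafish (Danio rerio) bmp7a coding sequence with a FLAG epitope tag. The sequenced plasmid is about 5.4 kb, consistent with a roughly 4 kb backbone plus a 1.3 kb insert. It is maintained in E. coli through a high-copy ColE1/pUC-type origin and selected with ampicillin via the β-lactamase gene. An f1 origin and remnants of lac and lacZα sequences are also present as backbone carryover.

The insert sits immediately downstream of an SP6 promoter, which itself lies just after the simian cytomegalovirus IE94 enhancer/promoter; because the plasmid is circular, the CMV element annotated at the end of the sequence reads directly into the SP6 site at the start. This is the standard pCS2 arrangement: SP6 RNA polymerase can produce sense RNA in vitro, while the CMV promoter can drive expression in vertebrate cells or embryos. An SV40 polyadenylation signal lies 3′ of the open reading frame, although it is annotated on the reverse strand. T7 (fragment) and T3 promoters on the opposite strand flank it. The automated annotation labels the coding region by homology to mouse BMP7, but the catalogue entry identifies it as zebrafish bmp7a. The FLAG tag is not annotated separately, and the record does not state its position within the protein.

The stated purpose is in vitro synthesis of RNA encoding FLAG-tagged Bmp7a, a TGF-β superfamily ligand. The associated work concerns BMP heterodimers and type I receptor complexes in dorsoventral axis patterning, where an epitope-tagged ligand allows detection or pull-down of the protein.
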