Features (pLannotate 1.2.2; 15 found; start..end, strand, type, name):
     35..53      +  promoter       SP6 promoter: promoter for bacteriophage SP6 RNA polymerase
    145..1425    +  CDS            Bmp7: BMP7_MOUSE - Also known as Bmp-7, Op1. Experimental evidence at protein level: Swiss-Prot protein existence level 1. Growth factor of the TGF-beta superfamily that plays important role in various biological processes, including embryogenesis, hematopoiesis, neurogenesis and skeletal morphogenesis (PubMed:9013703, PubMed:22461901). Initiates the canonical BMP signaling cascade by associating with type I receptor ACVR1 and type II receptor ACVR2A. Once all three components are bound together in a complex at the cell surface, ACVR2A phosphorylates and activates ACVR1. In turn, ACVR1 propagates si
   1438..1455    -  promoter       T7 promoter (fragment): promoter for bacteriophage T7 RNA polymerase
   1460..1594    -  polyA_signal   SV40 poly(A) signal: SV40 polyadenylation signal
   1707..1725    -  promoter       T3 promoter: promoter for bacteriophage T3 RNA polymerase
   1770..1786    -  protein_bind   lac operator: The lac repressor binds to the lac operator to inhibit transcription in E. coli. This inhibition can be relieved by adding lactose or isopropyl-β-D-thiogalactopyranoside (IPTG). lac repressor encoded by lacI
   1794..1824    -  promoter       lac promoter: promoter for the E. coli lac operon
   1839..1860    -  protein_bind   CAP binding site: CAP binding activates transcription in the presence of cAMP. E. coli catabolite activator protein
   1873..1965    -  CDS            lacI (fragment): lac repressor; lacI; The lac repressor binds to the lac operator to inhibit transcription in E. coli. This inhibition can be relieved by adding lactose or isopropyl-β-D-thiogalactopyranoside (IPTG).
   2148..2736    -  rep_origin     ori: high-copy-number ColE1/pMB1/pBR322/pUC origin of replication
   2907..3767    -  CDS            AmpR: β-lactamase; bla; confers resistance to ampicillin, carbenicillin, and related antibiotics
   3768..3872    -  promoter       AmpR promoter: bla
   3925..4353    -  rep_origin     f1 ori (sequence partly withheld): f1 bacteriophage origin of replication; arrow indicates direction of (+) strand synthesis
   4358..4424    -  CDS            lacZα (fragment): LacZα fragment of β-galactosidase; lacZ fragment
   4431..5408    +  promoter       CMV IE94 promoter: enhancer/promoter region of simian cytomegalovirus major immediate early transcription unit IE94
>Addgene plasmid #201909 | FLAG-Bmp7 | addgene full sequence | sequence record 395422 | Addgene NGS Result
CGCCATTCTGCCTGGGGACGTCGGAGCAAGCTTGATTTAGGTGACACTATAGAATACAAGCTACTTGTTC
TTTTTGCAGGATCAATGACTCTAAAAATGTTTCCAGTGCATCTTATTTCCACTTTGATAGTGGCTTGTGG
TTGCAGTGTGCTCGCAGACGCAATGCAAGCAAACTTCACCATGGATAATGACATTCAGTCCAGCTTCATC
CAGCGGCGCCTGAAGAGCCAGGAGCGCAGAGAGATGCAGCGGGAAATCCTCTCTATCCTCGGGCTGCCGC
AACGGCCACGTCCGCTCCTGCACGAGAGACACACCGCGGCTCCCATGTACATGCTGGATCTGTATAACGC
CATCCTGGAGGACGGAGACAGGCGCGGTGGGCTTGTGTACTCTTATGAACCCGCGTACACGACCCCGGGA
CCCCCGCTGGTGACCCAGCAGGACAGTCGCTTTCTCAGTGATGCCGACATGGTGATGAGCTTTGCGAATA
CAGTGGATCCAGAAGAAGACCTTCAACTGTATCATCAGCATCGCAGAGAGTTCAGATTTGACCTTTCTCG
CATCCCGCCAGGTGAAACTGTGACCGCTGCAGAGTTCCGAATCTACAAAGACTTTGTTCGCGAGCGTTAT
GAAAACGAGACCTTCCATGTCAGCGTGTTCCAGGTGCTTCAACAGCAGCACAGAAGGGAGCTGTACCTGC
TGGACTCACGAGTGGTATGGGCTGCAGAAGAGGGATGGCTGGTCTTTGACCTCACGGTCACCAGTAACCA
CTGGGTTATAAACCCAGGTCAGAACTTAGGACTGCAGCTCTTAGTGGAGACCTCACATGGTGCAAGAATG
AACCCAAGAAGAGCTGGCCTGGTGGGCAGCAGTGGAGCTCAGAATAAGCAGCCGTTTATGGTGGCGTTTT
TGAAAGCATCAGGAATCCACCTCCGCAGTGTCCGCTCGGCATCAGGAGGCAAACAGAAGGGTCATCACCG
CACAAAAAACGCCAAACCTGGCGCTGGAGGCGGAGATTACAAGGATGATGATGATAAGGGAGGCGGAGCT
GCACACAGCCAGGTGGCTTTAAAAACAGCTGAAGCCACAGAGGGTGCCAGCATAGATCCCAAACAGGGCT
GCAAAAAGCATGAACTCTACGTCAGCTTCAGAGATCTGGGATGGCAGGACTGGATCATCGCCCCAGAGGG
TTATGCCGCGTACTACTGTGAGGGCGAATGTGTGTTCCCTTTGAACTCTTATATGAACGCCACAAACCAT
GCTATTGTACAGACACTGGTTCATTTCATAAACCCTGAAACTGTCCCGAAGCCCTGCTGCGCTCCAACTC
AGCTGCACGGAATCTCAGTTTTGTACTTCGATGACAGCTCCAACGTAATATTGAAAAAGTACCGCAACAT
GGTCGTCAGAGCCTGCGGATGCCACTAATCTCTAGAACTATAGTGAGTCGTATTACGTAGATCCAGACAT
GATAAGATACATTGATGAGTTTGGACAAACCACAACTAGAATGCAGTGAAAAAAATGCTTTATTTGTGAA
ATTTGTGATGCTATTGCTTTATTTGTAACCATTATAAGCTGCAATAAACAAGTTAACAACAACAATTGCA
TTCATTTTATGTTTCAGGTTCAGGGGGAGGTGTGGGAGGTTTTTTAATTCGCGGCCGCGGCGCCAATGCA
TTGGGCCCGGTACCCAGCTTTTGTTCCCTTTAGTGAGGGTTAATTGCGCGCTTGGCGTAATCATGGTCAT
AGCTGTTTCCTGTGTGAAATTGTTATCCGCTCACAATTCCACACAACATACGAGCCGGGAGCATAAAGTG
TAAAGCCTGGGGTGCCTAATGAGTGAGCTAACTCACATTAATTGCGTTGCGCTCACTGCCCGCTTTCCAG
TCGGGAAACCTGTCGTGCCAGCTGCATTAATGAATCGGCCAACGCGCGGGGAGAGGCGGTTTGCGTATTG
GGCGCTCTTCCGCTTCCTCGCTCACTGACTCGCTGCGCTCGGTCGTTCGGCTGCGGCGAGCGGTATCAGC
TCACTCAAAGGCGGTAATACGGTTATCCACAGAATCAGGGGATAACGCAGGAAAGAACATGTGAGCAAAA
GGCCAGCAAAAGGCCAGGAACCGTAAAAAGGCCGCGTTGCTGGCGTTTTTCCATAGGCTCCGCCCCCCTG
ACGAGCATCACAAAAATCGACGCTCAAGTCAGAGGTGGCGAAACCCGACAGGACTATAAAGATACCAGGC
GTTTCCCCCTGGAAGCTCCCTCGTGCGCTCTCCTGTTCCGACCCTGCCGCTTACCGGATACCTGTCCGCC
TTTCTCCCTTCGGGAAGCGTGGCGCTTTCTCATAGCTCACGCTGTAGGTATCTCAGTTCGGTGTAGGTCG
TTCGCTCCAAGCTGGGCTGTGTGCACGAACCCCCCGTTCAGCCCGACCGCTGCGCCTTATCCGGTAACTA
TCGTCTTGAGTCCAACCCGGTAAGACACGACTTATCGCCACTGGCAGCAGCCACTGGTAACAGGATTAGC
AGAGCGAGGTATGTAGGCGGTGCTACAGAGTTCTTGAAGTGGTGGCCTAACTACGGCTACACTAGAAGAA
CAGTATTTGGTATCTGCGCTCTGCTGAAGCCAGTTACCTTCGGAAAAAGAGTTGGTAGCTCTTGATCCGG
CAAACAAACCACCGCTGGTAGCGGTGGTTTTTTTGTTTGCAAGCAGCAGATTACGCGCAGAAAAAAAGGA
TCTCAAGAAGATCCTTTGATCTTTTCTACGGGGTCTGACGCTCAGTGGAACGAAAACTCACGTTAAGGGA
TTTTGGTCATGAGATTATCAAAAAGGATCTTCACCTAGATCCTTTTAAATTAAAAATGAAGTTTTAAATC
AATCTAAAGTATATATGAGTAAACTTGGTCTGACAGTTACCAATGCTTAATCAGTGAGGCACCTATCTCA
GCGATCTGTCTATTTCGTTCATCCATAGTTGCCTGACTCCCCGTCGTGTAGATAACTACGATACGGGAGG
GCTTACCATCTGGCCCCAGTGCTGCAATGATACCGCGAGACCCACGCTCACCGGCTCCAGATTTATCAGC
AATAAACCAGCCAGCCGGAAGGGCCGAGCGCAGAAGTGGTCCTGCAACTTTATCCGCCTCCATCCAGTCT
ATTAATTGTTGCCGGGAAGCTAGAGTAAGTAGTTCGCCAGTTAATAGTTTGCGCAACGTTGTTGCCATTG
CTACAGGCATCGTGGTGTCACGCTCGTCGTTTGGTATGGCTTCATTCAGCTCCGGTTCCCAACGATCAAG
GCGAGTTACATGATCCCCCATGTTGTGCAAAAAAGCGGTTAGCTCCTTCGGTCCTCCGATCGTTGTCAGA
AGTAAGTTGGCCGCAGTGTTATCACTCATGGTTATGGCAGCACTGCATAATTCTCTTACTGTCATGCCAT
CCGTAAGATGCTTTTCTGTGACTGGTGAGTACTCAACCAAGTCATTCTGAGAATAGTGTATGCGGCGACC
GAGTTGCTCTTGCCCGGCGTCAATACGGGATAATACCGCGCCACATAGCAGAACTTTAAAAGTGCTCATC
ATTGGAAAACGTTCTTCGGGGCGAAAACTCTCAAGGATCTTACCGCTGTTGAGATCCAGTTCGATGTAAC
CCACTCGTGCACCCAACTGATCTTCAGCATCTTTTACTTTCACCAGCGTTTCTGGGTGAGCAAAAACAGG
AAGGCAAAATGCCGCAAAAAAGGGAATAAGGGCGACACGGAAATGTTGAATACTCATACTCTTCCTTTTT
CAATATTATTGAAGCATTTATCAGGGTTATTGTCTCATGAGCGGATACATATTTGAATGTATTTAGAAAA
ATAAACAAATAGGGGTTCCGCGCACATTTCCCCGAAAAGTGCCACCTAAATTGTAAGCGTTAATATTTTG
TTAAAATTCGCGTTAAATTTTTGTTAAATCAGCTCATTTTTTAACCAATAGGCCGAAATCGGCAAAATCC
CTTATAAATCAAAAGAATAGACCGAGATAGGGT
[37 nt withheld, positions 4024-4060]
AAAGAACGTGGACTCCAACGTCAAAGG
[49 nt withheld, positions 4088-4136]
T
[91 nt withheld, positions 4138-4228]
G
[124 nt withheld, positions 4230-4353]
CCCATTCGCCATTCAGGCTGCGCAACTGTTGGGAAGGGCGATCGGTGCGGGCCTCTTCGCTATTACGCCA
GTCGACCGCCAATTCAATATGGCGTATATGGACTCATGCCAATTCAATATGGTGGATCTGGACCTGTGCC
AATTCAATATGGCGTATATGGACTCGTGCCAATTCAATATGGTGGATCTGGACCCCAGCCAATTCAATAT
GGCGGACTTGGCACCATGCCAATTCAATATGGCGGACCTGGCACTGTGCCAACTGGGGAGGGGTCTACTT
GGCACGGTGCCAAGTTTGAGGAGGGGTCTTGGCCCTGTGCCAAGTCCGCCATATTGAATTGGCATGGTGC
CAATAATGGCGGCCATATTGGCTATATGCCAGGATCAATATATAGGCAATATCCAATATGGCCCTATGCC
AATATGGCTATTGGCCAGGTTCAATACTATGTATTGGCCCTATGCCATATAGTATTCCATATATGGGTTT
TCCTATTGACGTAGATAGCCCCTCCCAATGGGCGGTCCCATATACCATATATGGGGCTTCCTAATACCGC
CCATAGCCACTCCCCCATTGACGTCAATGGTCTCTATATATGGTCTTTCCTATTGACGTCATATGGGCGG
TCCTATTGACGTATATGGCGCCTCCCCCATTGACGTCAATTACGGTAAATGGCCCGCCTGGCTCAATGCC
CATTGACGTCAATAGGACCACCCACCATTGACGTCAATGGGATGGCTCATTGCCCATTCATATCCGTTCT
CACGCCCCCTATTGACGTCAATGACGGTAAATGGCCCACTTGGCAGTACATCAATATCTATTAATAGTAA
CTTGGCAAGTACATTACTATTGGAAGTACGCCAGGGTACATTGGCAGTACTCCCATTGACGTCAATGGCG
GTAAATGGCCCGCGATGGCTGCCAAGTACATCCCCATTGACGTCAATGGGGAGGGGCAATGACGCAAATG
GGCGTTCCATTGACGTAAATGGGCGGTAGGCGTGCCTAATGGGAGGTCTATATAAGCAATGCTCGTTTAG
GGAAC
